Addgene plasmid #139093: pCC_08 - hU6-BsmBI-sgRNA(E+F)-barcode-EFS-dxCas9NG-NLS-VPR-2A-Puro-WPRE
Purpose: Expresses human codon-optimized inactive xCas9-NG fused to a transcriptional activator VPR in mammalian cells. For cloning of sgRNAs using BsmBI. Contains a barcode downstream of sgRNA cassette.
Depositing lab: Neville Sanjana. Depositing organization: New York Genome Center. Publication: High-Throughput Screens of PAM-Flexible Cas9 Variants for Gene Knockout and Transcriptional Modulation. Legut M, Daniloski Z, Xue X, McKenzie D, Guo X, Wessels HH, Sanjana NE. Cell Rep. 2020 Mar 3;30(9):2859-2868.e5. doi: 10.1016/j.celrep.2020.02.010. PubMed 32130891.
Backbone
  Vector backbone: lentiCRISPRv2
  Vector type: Mammalian Expression, Lentiviral, CRISPR
  Selectable markers: Puromycin
Growth in bacteria
  Bacterial resistance: Ampicillin, 100 μg/mL
  Growth temperature: 37°C
  Growth strain: NEB Stable
  Copy number: High Copy
Gene/Insert
  Gene/Insert name: dxCas9-NG-VPR
  Species: Staphylococcus pyogenes
  Mutation: D10A, H840A, A262T,R324L, S409I, E480K, E543D, M694I, L1111R, D1135V, G1218R, E1219F, A1322R, R1335V,T1337R
  Cloning method: Gibson Cloning
Terms and licenses: Academic/Nonprofit Terms; Industry Terms: Not Available to Industry
How to cite: pCC_08 - hU6-BsmBI-sgRNA(E+F)-barcode-EFS-dxCas9NG-NLS-VPR-2A-Puro-WPRE was a gift from Neville Sanjana (Addgene plasmid # 139093 ; http://n2t.net/addgene:139093 ; RRID:Addgene_139093)
