[The description below was written by a language model from this plasmid's Addgene catalogue record and pLannotate feature annotations shown in this document.]
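Description:
pCC_08 is a third-generation-style, self-inactivating lentiviral transfer plasmid built on the lentiCRISPRv2 backbone for all-in-one CRISPR activation in mammalian cells. In bacteria it is maintained through a high-copy ColE1/pUC-type origin with ampicillin selection. The backbone also carries an f1 origin and an SV40/EM7-driven bleomycin/Zeocin resistance cassette that lies outside the viral genome. The packaged region is framed by a CMV enhancer/promoter-driven truncated HIV-1 5' LTR and a ΔU3 3' LTR. It includes the Ψ packaging signal, a gag fragment, the RRE for Rev-dependent export, and the cPPT/CTS. A WPRE sits upstream of the 3' LTR to boost transcript expression.

The payload has two expression units. A human U6 Pol III promoter drives an sgRNA cassette with BsmBI sites for guide insertion and the optimized "E+F" scaffold, followed by a barcode downstream of the sgRNA as described in the catalogue entry; the barcode is not separately annotated in the feature table. An EF-1α core (EFS) promoter then drives a human codon-optimized, nuclease-dead Cas9. D10A and H840A inactivate it, and the remaining listed substitutions combine the xCas9 and Cas9-NG changes that relax PAM requirements. The record lists the species as "Staphylococcus pyogenes", but the annotation identifies the protein as Streptococcus pyogenes Cas9. This dCas9 is fused through an NLS to the VPR activator, for which the p65/RELA and Epstein-Barr virus Rta activation domains are annotated. A 2A peptide links the fusion to puromycin N-acetyltransferase, so transduced cells can be selected with puromycin. The associated work used such constructs in high-throughput screens comparing PAM-flexible Cas9 variants for transcriptional modulation.
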