Features (pLannotate 1.2.2; 36 found; start..end, strand, type, name):
     31..83      -  misc_feature   bom (fragment): basis of mobility region from pBR322
    238..617     +  enhancer       CMV enhancer: human cytomegalovirus immediate early enhancer
    618..817     +  promoter       CMV promoter: human cytomegalovirus (CMV) immediate early promoter
    835..1015    +  LTR            5' LTR (truncated): truncated 5' long terminal repeat (LTR) from HIV-1
   1062..1187    +  misc_feature   HIV-1 Ψ: packaging signal of human immunodeficiency virus type 1
   1171..1534    +  CDS            HIV-1 gag (fragment): gag protein from human immunodeficiency virus 1; gag
   1680..1913    +  misc_feature   RRE: The Rev response element (RRE) of HIV-1 allows for Rev-dependent mRNA export from the nucleus to the cytoplasm.
   2290..2390    +  CDS            Rev (fragment): human immunodeficiency virus 1 (HIV-1) Rev protein; rev; enhances nuclear export of unspliced and incompletely spliced viral mRNAs
   2440..2557    +  misc_feature   cPPT/CTS: central polypurine tract and central termination sequence of HIV-1
   2608..2848    +  promoter       U6 promoter: RNA polymerase III promoter for human U6 snRNA
   2891..2958    +  misc_RNA       tracrRNA (fragment): trans-activating CRISPR RNA for the Streptococcus pyogenes CRISPR/Cas9 system
   2983..3001    +  CDS            small t antigen (fragment): SV40 (simian virus 40) small t antigen
   3027..3238    +  promoter       EF-1α core promoter: core promoter for human elongation factor EF-1α
   3263..7366    +  CDS            Cas9: Cas9 (Csn1) endonuclease from the Streptococcus pyogenes Type II CRISPR/Cas system generates RNA-guided double strand breaks in DNA
   7436..7460    +  protein_bind   attB1: mutant version of attB; recombination site for the Gateway® BP reaction BP Clonase™
   7691..8470    +  CDS            RELA (fragment): TF65_HUMAN - Also known as NFKB3. Experimental evidence at protein level: Swiss-Prot protein existence level 1. NF-kappa-B is a pleiotropic transcription factor present in almost all cell types and is the endpoint of a series of signal transduction events that are initiated by a vast array of stimuli related to many biological processes such as inflammation, immunity, differentiation, cell growth, tumorigenesis and apoptosis. NF-kappa-B is a homo- or heterodimeric complex formed by the Rel-like domain- containing proteins RELA/p65, RELB, NFKB1/p105, NFKB1/p50, REL and NFKB2/p52. The heterodime
   8489..9054    +  CDS            Rta AD (fragment): transcriptional activation domain from the human herpesvirus 4 (Epstein-Barr virus) replication and transcription activator Rta/BRLF1 (Hardwick et al., 1992; Chavez et al., 2015)
   9130..9727    +  CDS            PuroR (fragment): puromycin N-acetyltransferase; pac from Streptomyces; confers resistance to puromycin
   9743..10331   +  misc_feature   WPRE: woodchuck hepatitis virus posttranscriptional regulatory element
  10382..10401   +  misc_feature   cPPT/CTS (fragment): central polypurine tract and central termination sequence of HIV-1
  10403..10636   +  LTR            3' LTR (ΔU3): self-inactivating 3' long terminal repeat (LTR) from HIV-1
  10668..10892   +  polyA_signal   bGH poly(A) signal: bovine growth hormone polyadenylation signal
  10896..10917   +  promoter       SV40 promoter (fragment): SV40 enhancer and early promoter
  10938..11366   +  rep_origin     f1 ori (sequence partly withheld): f1 bacteriophage origin of replication; arrow indicates direction of (+) strand synthesis
  11380..11709   +  promoter       SV40 promoter: SV40 enhancer and early promoter
  11757..11804   +  promoter       EM7 promoter: synthetic bacterial promoter&nbsp
  11823..12197   +  CDS            BleoR: antibiotic-binding protein; Sh ble from Streptoalloteichus hindustanus; confers resistance to bleomycin, phleomycin, and Zeocin™
  12207..12332   +  CDS            ble (fragment): BLE_KLEPN - Experimental evidence at protein level: Swiss-Prot protein existence level 1. Binding protein with a strong affinity to the bleomycin family of antibiotics. Binds to CL990; an antimitotic-antibiotic compound. From Klebsiella pneumoniae.
  12327..12448   +  polyA_signal   SV40 poly(A) signal: SV40 polyadenylation signal
  12519..12541   -  protein_bind   lac operator (fragment): The lac repressor binds to the lac operator to inhibit transcription in E. coli. This inhibition can be relieved by adding lactose or isopropyl-β-D-thiogalactopyranoside (IPTG). lac repressor encoded by lacI
  12545..12575   -  promoter       lac promoter: promoter for the E. coli lac operon
  12590..12611   -  protein_bind   CAP binding site: CAP binding activates transcription in the presence of cAMP. E. coli catabolite activator protein
  12624..12716   -  CDS            lacI (fragment): lac repressor; lacI; The lac repressor binds to the lac operator to inhibit transcription in E. coli. This inhibition can be relieved by adding lactose or isopropyl-β-D-thiogalactopyranoside (IPTG).
  12899..13487   -  rep_origin     ori: high-copy-number ColE1/pMB1/pBR322/pUC origin of replication
  13658..14518   -  CDS            AmpR: β-lactamase; bla; confers resistance to ampicillin, carbenicillin, and related antibiotics
  14519..14623   -  promoter       AmpR promoter: bla
>Addgene plasmid #139093 | pCC_08 - hU6-BsmBI-sgRNA(E+F)-barcode-EFS-dxCas9NG-NLS-VPR-2A-Puro-WPRE | addgene full sequence | sequence record 273890 | Addgene NGS Result
GTCGACGGATCGGGAGATCTCCCGATCCCCTATGGTGCACTCTCAGTACAATCTGCTCTGATGCCGCATA
GTTAAGCCAGTATCTGCTCCCTGCTTGTGTGTTGGAGGTCGCTGAGTAGTGCGCGAGCAAAATTTAAGCT
ACAACAAGGCAAGGCTTGACCGACAATTGCATGAAGAATCTGCTTAGGGTTAGGCGTTTTGCGCTGCTTC
GCGATGTACGGGCCAGATATACGCGTTGACATTGATTATTGACTAGTTATTAATAGTAATCAATTACGGG
GTCATTAGTTCATAGCCCATATATGGAGTTCCGCGTTACATAACTTACGGTAAATGGCCCGCCTGGCTGA
CCGCCCAACGACCCCCGCCCATTGACGTCAATAATGACGTATGTTCCCATAGTAACGCCAATAGGGACTT
TCCATTGACGTCAATGGGTGGAGTATTTACGGTAAACTGCCCACTTGGCAGTACATCAAGTGTATCATAT
GCCAAGTACGCCCCCTATTGACGTCAATGACGGTAAATGGCCCGCCTGGCATTATGCCCAGTACATGACC
TTATGGGACTTTCCTACTTGGCAGTACATCTACGTATTAGTCATCGCTATTACCATGGTGATGCGGTTTT
GGCAGTACATCAATGGGCGTGGATAGCGGTTTGACTCACGGGGATTTCCAAGTCTCCACCCCATTGACGT
CAATGGGAGTTTGTTTTGGCACCAAAATCAACGGGACTTTCCAAAATGTCGTAACAACTCCGCCCCATTG
ACGCAAATGGGCGGTAGGCGTGTACGGTGGGAGGTCTATATAAGCAGCGCGTTTTGCCTGTACTGGGTCT
CTCTGGTTAGACCAGATCTGAGCCTGGGAGCTCTCTGGCTAACTAGGGAACCCACTGCTTAAGCCTCAAT
AAAGCTTGCCTTGAGTGCTTCAAGTAGTGTGTGCCCGTCTGTTGTGTGACTCTGGTAACTAGAGATCCCT
CAGACCCTTTTAGTCAGTGTGGAAAATCTCTAGCAGTGGCGCCCGAACAGGGACTTGAAAGCGAAAGGGA
AACCAGAGGAGCTCTCTCGACGCAGGACTCGGCTTGCTGAAGCGCGCACGGCAAGAGGCGAGGGGCGGCG
ACTGGTGAGTACGCCAAAAATTTTGACTAGCGGAGGCTAGAAGGAGAGAGATGGGTGCGAGAGCGTCAGT
ATTAAGCGGGGGAGAATTAGATCGCGATGGGAAAAAATTCGGTTAAGGCCAGGGGGAAAGAAAAAATATA
AATTAAAACATATAGTATGGGCAAGCAGGGAGCTAGAACGATTCGCAGTTAATCCTGGCCTGTTAGAAAC
ATCAGAAGGCTGTAGACAAATACTGGGACAGCTACAACCATCCCTTCAGACAGGATCAGAAGAACTTAGA
TCATTATATAATACAGTAGCAACCCTCTATTGTGTGCATCAAAGGATAGAGATAAAAGACACCAAGGAAG
CTTTAGACAAGATAGAGGAAGAGCAAAACAAAAGTAAGACCACCGCACAGCAAGCGGCCGCTGATCTTCA
GACCTGGAGGAGGAGATATGAGGGACAATTGGAGAAGTGAATTATATAAATATAAAGTAGTAAAAATTGA
ACCATTAGGAGTAGCACCCACCAAGGCAAAGAGAAGAGTGGTGCAGAGAGAAAAAAGAGCAGTGGGAATA
GGAGCTTTGTTCCTTGGGTTCTTGGGAGCAGCAGGAAGCACTATGGGCGCAGCGTCAATGACGCTGACGG
TACAGGCCAGACAATTATTGTCTGGTATAGTGCAGCAGCAGAACAATTTGCTGAGGGCTATTGAGGCGCA
ACAGCATCTGTTGCAACTCACAGTCTGGGGCATCAAGCAGCTCCAGGCAAGAATCCTGGCTGTGGAAAGA
TACCTAAAGGATCAACAGCTCCTGGGGATTTGGGGTTGCTCTGGAAAACTCATTTGCACCACTGCTGTGC
CTTGGAATGCTAGTTGGAGTAATAAATCTCTGGAACAGATTTGGAATCACACGACCTGGATGGAGTGGGA
CAGAGAAATTAACAATTACACAAGCTTAATACACTCCTTAATTGAAGAATCGCAAAACCAGCAAGAAAAG
AATGAACAAGAATTATTGGAATTAGATAAATGGGCAAGTTTGTGGAATTGGTTTAACATAACAAATTGGC
TGTGGTATATAAAATTATTCATAATGATAGTAGGAGGCTTGGTAGGTTTAAGAATAGTTTTTGCTGTACT
TTCTATAGTGAATAGAGTTAGGCAGGGATATTCACCATTATCGTTTCAGACCCACCTCCCAACCCCGAGG
GGACCCGACAGGCCCGAAGGAATAGAAGAAGAAGGTGGAGAGAGAGACAGAGACAGATCCATTCGATTAG
TGAACGGATCGGCACTGCGTGCGCCAATTCTGCAGACAAATGGCAGTATTCATCCACAATTTTAAAAGAA
AAGGGGGGATTGGGGGGTACAGTGCAGGGGAAAGAATAGTAGACATAATAGCAACAGACATACAAACTAA
AGAATTACAAAAACAAATTACAAAAATTCAAAATTTTCGGGTTTATTACAGGGACAGCAGAGATCCAGTT
TGGTTAATTAAGGTACCGAGGGCCTATTTCCCATGATTCCTTCATATTTGCATATACGATACAAGGCTGT
TAGAGAGATAATTAGAATTAATTTGACTGTAAACACAAAGATATTAGTACAAAATACGTGACGTAGAAAG
TAATAATTTCTTGGGTAGTTTGCAGTTTTAAAATTATGTTTTAAAATGGACTATCATATGCTTACCGTAA
CTTGAAAGTATTTCGATTTCTTGGCTTTATATATCTTGTGGAAAGGACGAAACACCGGAGACGGACGTCT
CTGTTTAAGAGCTATGCTGGAAACAGCATAGCAAGTTTAAATAAGGCTAGTCCGTTATCAACTTGAAAAA
GTGGCACCGAGTCGGTGCTTTTTTTGAATTCTTTATGGCTAGCTAGGTCTTGAAAGGAGTGGGAATTGGC
TCCGGTGCCCGTCAGTGGGCAGAGCGCACATCGCCCACAGTCCCCGAGAAGTTGGGGGGAGGGGTCGGCA
ATTGATCCGGTGCCTAGAGAAGGTGGCGCGGGGTAAACTGGGAAAGTGATGTCGTGTACTGGCTCCGCCT
TTTTCCCGAGGGTGGGGGAGAACCGTATATAAGTGCAGTAGTCGCCGTGAACGTTCTTTTTCGCAACGGG
TTTGCCGCCAGAACACAGGACCGGTTCTAGAGCGCTGCCACCATGGACAAGAAGTACAGCATCGGCCTGG
CCATCGGCACCAACTCTGTGGGCTGGGCCGTGATCACCGACGAGTACAAGGTGCCCAGCAAGAAATTCAA
GGTGCTGGGCAACACCGACCGGCACAGCATCAAGAAGAACCTGATCGGAGCCCTGCTGTTCGACAGCGGC
GAAACAGCCGAGGCCACCCGGCTGAAGAGAACCGCCAGAAGAAGATACACCAGACGGAAGAACCGGATCT
GCTATCTGCAAGAGATCTTCAGCAACGAGATGGCCAAGGTGGACGACAGCTTCTTCCACAGACTGGAAGA
GTCCTTCCTGGTGGAAGAGGATAAGAAGCACGAGCGGCACCCCATCTTCGGCAACATCGTGGACGAGGTG
GCCTACCACGAGAAGTACCCCACCATCTACCACCTGAGAAAGAAACTGGTGGACAGCACCGACAAGGCCG
ACCTGCGGCTGATCTATCTGGCCCTGGCCCACATGATCAAGTTCCGGGGCCACTTCCTGATCGAGGGCGA
CCTGAACCCCGACAACAGCGACGTGGACAAGCTGTTCATCCAGCTGGTGCAGACCTACAACCAGCTGTTC
GAGGAAAACCCCATCAACGCCAGCGGCGTGGACGCCAAGGCCATCCTGTCTGCCAGACTGAGCAAGAGCA
GACGGCTGGAAAATCTGATCGCCCAGCTGCCCGGCGAGAAGAAGAATGGCCTGTTCGGAAACCTGATTGC
CCTGAGCCTGGGCCTGACCCCCAACTTCAAGAGCAACTTCGACCTGGCCGAGGATACCAAACTGCAGCTG
AGCAAGGACACCTACGACGACGACCTGGACAACCTGCTGGCCCAGATCGGCGACCAGTACGCCGACCTGT
TTCTGGCCGCCAAGAACCTGTCCGACGCCATCCTGCTGAGCGACATCCTGAGAGTGAACACCGAGATCAC
CAAGGCCCCCCTGAGCGCCTCTATGATCAAGCTGTACGACGAGCACCACCAGGACCTGACCCTGCTGAAA
GCTCTCGTGCGGCAGCAGCTGCCTGAGAAGTACAAAGAGATTTTCTTCGACCAGAGCAAGAACGGCTACG
CCGGCTACATTGACGGCGGAGCCAGCCAGGAAGAGTTCTACAAGTTCATCAAGCCCATCCTGGAAAAGAT
GGACGGCACCGAGGAACTGCTCGTGAAGCTGAACAGAGAGGACCTGCTGCGGAAGCAGCGGACCTTCGAC
AACGGCATCATCCCCCACCAGATCCACCTGGGAGAGCTGCACGCCATTCTGCGGCGGCAGGAAGATTTTT
ACCCATTCCTGAAGGACAACCGGGAAAAGATCGAGAAGATCCTGACCTTCCGCATCCCCTACTACGTGGG
CCCTCTGGCCAGGGGAAACAGCAGATTCGCCTGGATGACCAGAAAGAGCGAGGAAACCATCACCCCCTGG
AACTTCGAGAAGGTGGTGGACAAGGGCGCTTCCGCCCAGAGCTTCATCGAGCGGATGACCAACTTCGATA
AGAACCTGCCCAACGAGAAGGTGCTGCCCAAGCACAGCCTGCTGTACGAGTACTTCACCGTGTATAACGA
GCTGACCAAAGTGAAATACGTGACCGAGGGAATGAGAAAGCCCGCCTTCCTGAGCGGCGACCAGAAAAAG
GCCATCGTGGACCTGCTGTTCAAGACCAACCGGAAAGTGACCGTGAAGCAGCTGAAAGAGGACTACTTCA
AGAAAATCGAGTGCTTCGACTCCGTGGAAATCTCCGGCGTGGAAGATCGGTTCAACGCCTCCCTGGGCAC
ATACCACGATCTGCTGAAAATTATCAAGGACAAGGACTTCCTGGACAATGAGGAAAACGAGGACATTCTG
GAAGATATCGTGCTGACCCTGACACTGTTTGAGGACAGAGAGATGATCGAGGAACGGCTGAAAACCTATG
CCCACCTGTTCGACGACAAAGTGATGAAGCAGCTGAAGCGGCGGAGATACACCGGCTGGGGCAGGCTGAG
CCGGAAGCTGATCAACGGCATCCGGGACAAGCAGTCCGGCAAGACAATCCTGGATTTCCTGAAGTCCGAC
GGCTTCGCCAACAGAAACTTCATCCAGCTGATCCACGACGACAGCCTGACCTTTAAAGAGGACATCCAGA
AAGCCCAGGTGTCCGGCCAGGGCGATAGCCTGCACGAGCACATTGCCAATCTGGCCGGCAGCCCCGCCAT
TAAGAAGGGCATCCTGCAGACAGTGAAGGTGGTGGACGAGCTCGTGAAAGTGATGGGCCGGCACAAGCCC
GAGAACATCGTGATCGAAATGGCCAGAGAGAACCAGACCACCCAGAAGGGACAGAAGAACAGCCGCGAGA
GAATGAAGCGGATCGAAGAGGGCATCAAAGAGCTGGGCAGCCAGATCCTGAAAGAACACCCCGTGGAAAA
CACCCAGCTGCAGAACGAGAAGCTGTACCTGTACTACCTGCAGAATGGGCGGGATATGTACGTGGACCAG
GAACTGGACATCAACCGGCTGTCCGACTACGATGTGGACGCTATCGTGCCTCAGAGCTTTCTTAAGGACG
ACTCCATCGACAACAAGGTGCTGACCAGAAGCGACAAGAACCGGGGCAAGAGCGACAACGTGCCCTCCGA
AGAGGTCGTGAAGAAGATGAAGAACTACTGGCGGCAGCTGCTGAACGCCAAGCTGATTACCCAGAGAAAG
TTCGACAATCTGACCAAGGCCGAGAGAGGCGGCCTGAGCGAACTGGATAAGGCCGGCTTCATCAAGAGAC
AGCTGGTGGAAACCCGGCAGATCACAAAGCACGTGGCACAGATCCTGGACTCCCGGATGAACACTAAGTA
CGACGAGAATGACAAGCTGATCCGGGAAGTGAAAGTGATCACCCTGAAGTCCAAGCTGGTGTCCGATTTC
CGGAAGGATTTCCAGTTTTACAAAGTGCGCGAGATCAACAACTACCACCACGCCCACGACGCCTACCTGA
ACGCCGTCGTGGGAACCGCCCTGATCAAAAAGTACCCTAAGCTGGAAAGCGAGTTCGTGTACGGCGACTA
CAAGGTGTACGACGTGCGGAAGATGATCGCCAAGAGCGAGCAGGAAATCGGCAAGGCTACCGCCAAGTAC
TTCTTCTACAGCAACATCATGAACTTTTTCAAGACCGAGATTACCCTGGCCAACGGCGAGATCCGGAAGC
GGCCTCTGATCGAGACAAACGGCGAAACCGGGGAGATCGTGTGGGATAAGGGCCGGGATTTTGCCACCGT
GCGGAAAGTGCTGAGCATGCCCCAAGTGAATATCGTGAAAAAGACCGAGGTGCAGACAGGCGGCTTCAGC
AAAGAGTCTATCCGGCCCAAGAGGAACAGCGATAAGCTGATCGCCAGAAAGAAGGACTGGGACCCTAAGA
AGTACGGCGGCTTCGTTAGCCCCACCGTGGCCTATTCTGTGCTGGTGGTGGCCAAAGTGGAAAAGGGCAA
GTCCAAGAAACTGAAGAGTGTGAAAGAGCTGCTGGGGATCACCATCATGGAAAGAAGCAGCTTCGAGAAG
AATCCCATCGACTTTCTGGAAGCCAAGGGCTACAAAGAAGTGAAAAAGGACCTGATCATCAAGCTGCCTA
AGTACTCCCTGTTCGAGCTGGAAAACGGCCGGAAGAGAATGCTGGCCTCTGCCCGGTTCCTGCAGAAGGG
AAACGAACTGGCCCTGCCCTCCAAATATGTGAACTTCCTGTACCTGGCCAGCCACTATGAGAAGCTGAAG
GGCTCCCCCGAGGATAATGAGCAGAAACAGCTGTTTGTGGAACAGCACAAGCACTACCTGGACGAGATCA
TCGAGCAGATCAGCGAGTTCTCCAAGAGAGTGATCCTGGCCGACGCTAATCTGGACAAAGTGCTGTCCGC
CTACAACAAGCACCGGGATAAGCCCATCAGAGAGCAGGCCGAGAATATCATCCACCTGTTTACCCTGACC
AATCTGGGAGCCCCTCGGGCCTTCAAGTACTTTGACACCACCATCGACCGGAAGGTGTACCGGAGCACCA
AAGAGGTGCTGGACGCCACCCTGATCCACCAGAGCATCACCGGCCTGTACGAGACACGGATCGACCTGTC
TCAGCTGGGAGGCGACAGCAGGGCTGACCCCAAGAAGAAGAGGAAGGTGTCGCCAGGGATCCGTCGACTT
GACGCGTTGATATCAACAAGTTTGTACAAAAAAGCAGGCTACAAAGAGGCCAGCGGTTCCGGACGGGCTG
ACGCATTGGACGATTTTGATCTGGATATGCTGGGAAGTGACGCCCTCGATGATTTTGACCTTGACATGCT
TGGTTCGGATGCCCTTGATGACTTTGACCTCGACATGCTCGGCAGTGACGCCCTTGATGATTTCGACCTG
GACATGCTGATTAACTCTAGAAGTTCCGGATCTCCGAAAAAGAAACGCAAAGTTGGTAGCCAGTACCTGC
CCGACACCGACGACCGGCACCGGATCGAGGAAAAGCGGAAGCGGACCTACGAGACATTCAAGAGCATCAT
GAAGAAGTCCCCCTTCAGCGGCCCCACCGACCCTAGACCTCCACCTAGAAGAATCGCCGTGCCCAGCAGA
TCCAGCGCCAGCGTGCCAAAACCTGCCCCCCAGCCTTACCCCTTCACCAGCAGCCTGAGCACCATCAACT
ACGACGAGTTCCCTACCATGGTGTTCCCCAGCGGCCAGATCTCTCAGGCCTCTGCTCTGGCTCCAGCCCC
TCCTCAGGTGCTGCCTCAGGCTCCTGCTCCTGCACCAGCTCCAGCCATGGTGTCTGCACTGGCTCAGGCA
CCAGCACCCGTGCCTGTGCTGGCTCCTGGACCTCCACAGGCTGTGGCTCCACCAGCCCCTAAACCTACAC
AGGCCGGCGAGGGCACACTGTCTGAAGCTCTGCTGCAGCTGCAGTTCGACGACGAGGATCTGGGAGCCCT
GCTGGGAAACAGCACCGATCCTGCCGTGTTCACCGACCTGGCCAGCGTGGACAACAGCGAGTTCCAGCAG
CTGCTGAACCAGGGCATCCCTGTGGCCCCTCACACCACCGAGCCCATGCTGATGGAATACCCCGAGGCCA
TCACCCGGCTCGTGACAGGCGCTCAGAGGCCTCCTGATCCAGCTCCTGCCCCTCTGGGAGCACCAGGCCT
GCCTAATGGACTGCTGTCTGGCGACGAGGACTTCAGCTCTATCGCCGATATGGATTTCTCAGCCTTGCTG
GGCTCTGGCAGCGGCAGCCGGGATTCCAGGGAAGGGATGTTTTTGCCGAAGCCTGAGGCCGGCTCCGCTA
TTAGTGACGTGTTTGAGGGCCGCGAGGTGTGCCAGCCAAAACGAATCCGGCCATTTCATCCTCCAGGAAG
TCCATGGGCCAACCGCCCACTCCCCGCCAGCCTCGCACCAACACCAACCGGTCCAGTACATGAGCCAGTC
GGGTCACTGACCCCGGCACCAGTCCCTCAGCCACTGGATCCAGCGCCCGCAGTGACTCCCGAGGCCAGTC
ACCTGTTGGAGGATCCCGATGAAGAAACGAGCCAGGCTGTCAAAGCCCTTCGGGAGATGGCCGATACTGT
GATTCCCCAGAAGGAAGAGGCTGCAATCTGTGGCCAAATGGACCTTTCCCATCCGCCCCCAAGGGGCCAT
CTGGATGAGCTGACAACCACACTTGAGTCCATGACCGAGGATCTGAACCTGGACTCACCCCTGACCCCGG
AATTGAACGAGATTCTGGATACCTTCCTGAACGACGAGTGCCTCTTGCATGCCATGCATATCAGCACAGG
ACTGTCCATCTTCGACACATCTCTCTTTGAATTCGGATCCGGCGCAACAAACTTCTCTCTGCTGAAACAA
GCCGGAGATGTCGAAGAGAATCCTGGACCGACCGAGTACAAGCCCACGGTGCGCCTCGCCACCCGCGACG
ACGTCCCCAGGGCCGTACGCACCCTCGCCGCCGCGTTCGCCGACTACCCCGCCACGCGCCACACCGTCGA
TCCGGACCGCCACATCGAGCGGGTCACCGAGCTGCAAGAACTCTTCCTCACGCGCGTCGGGCTCGACATC
GGCAAGGTGTGGGTCGCGGACGACGGCGCCGCGGTGGCGGTCTGGACCACGCCGGAGAGCGTCGAAGCGG
GGGCGGTGTTCGCCGAGATCGGCCCGCGCATGGCCGAGTTGAGCGGTTCCCGGCTGGCCGCGCAGCAACA
GATGGAAGGCCTCCTGGCGCCGCACCGGCCCAAGGAGCCCGCGTGGTTCCTGGCCACCGTCGGAGTCTCG
CCCGACCACCAGGGCAAGGGTCTGGGCAGCGCCGTCGTGCTCCCCGGAGTGGAGGCGGCCGAGCGCGCCG
GGGTGCCCGCCTTCCTGGAGACCTCCGCGCCCCGCAACCTCCCCTTCTACGAGCGGCTCGGCTTCACCGT
CACCGCCGACGTCGAGGTGCCCGAAGGACCGCGCACCTGGTGCATGACCCGCAAGCCCGGTGCCTGAACG
CGTTAAGTCGACAATCAACCTCTGGATTACAAAATTTGTGAAAGATTGACTGGTATTCTTAACTATGTTG
CTCCTTTTACGCTATGTGGATACGCTGCTTTAATGCCTTTGTATCATGCTATTGCTTCCCGTATGGCTTT
CATTTTCTCCTCCTTGTATAAATCCTGGTTGCTGTCTCTTTATGAGGAGTTGTGGCCCGTTGTCAGGCAA
CGTGGCGTGGTGTGCACTGTGTTTGCTGACGCAACCCCCACTGGTTGGGGCATTGCCACCACCTGTCAGC
TCCTTTCCGGGACTTTCGCTTTCCCCCTCCCTATTGCCACGGCGGAACTCATCGCCGCCTGCCTTGCCCG
CTGCTGGACAGGGGCTCGGCTGTTGGGCACTGACAATTCCGTGGTGTTGTCGGGGAAATCATCGTCCTTT
CCTTGGCTGCTCGCCTGTGTTGCCACCTGGATTCTGCGCGGGACGTCCTTCTGCTACGTCCCTTCGGCCC
TCAATCCAGCGGACCTTCCTTCCCGCGGCCTGCTGCCGGCTCTGCGGCCTCTTCCGCGTCTTCGCCTTCG
CCCTCAGACGAGTCGGATCTCCCTTTGGGCCGCCTCCCCGCGTCGACTTTAAGACCAATGACTTACAAGG
CAGCTGTAGATCTTAGCCACTTTTTAAAAGAAAAGGGGGGACTGGAAGGGCTAATTCACTCCCAACGAAG
ACAAGATCTGCTTTTTGCTTGTACTGGGTCTCTCTGGTTAGACCAGATCTGAGCCTGGGAGCTCTCTGGC
TAACTAGGGAACCCACTGCTTAAGCCTCAATAAAGCTTGCCTTGAGTGCTTCAAGTAGTGTGTGCCCGTC
TGTTGTGTGACTCTGGTAACTAGAGATCCCTCAGACCCTTTTAGTCAGTGTGGAAAATCTCTAGCAGGGC
CCGTTTAAACCCGCTGATCAGCCTCGACTGTGCCTTCTAGTTGCCAGCCATCTGTTGTTTGCCCCTCCCC
CGTGCCTTCCTTGACCCTGGAAGGTGCCACTCCCACTGTCCTTTCCTAATAAAATGAGGAAATTGCATCG
CATTGTCTGAGTAGGTGTCATTCTATTCTGGGGGGTGGGGTGGGGCAGGACAGCAAGGGGGAGGATTGGG
AAGACAATAGCAGGCATGCTGGGGATGCGGTGGGCTCTATGGCTTCTGAGGCGGAAAGAACCAGCTGGGG
CTCTAGGGGGTATCCCC
[124 nt withheld, positions 10938-11061]
C
[91 nt withheld, positions 11063-11153]
A
[49 nt withheld, positions 11155-11203]
CCTTTGACGTTGGAGTCCACGTTCTTT
[37 nt withheld, positions 11231-11267]
ACCCTATCTCGGTCTATTCTTTTGATTTATAAGGGATTTTGCCGATTTCGGCCTATTGGTTAAAAAATGA
GCTGATTTAACAAAAATTTAACGCGAATTAATTCTGTGGAATGTGTGTCAGTTAGGGTGTGGAAAGTCCC
CAGGCTCCCCAGCAGGCAGAAGTATGCAAAGCATGCATCTCAATTAGTCAGCAACCAGGTGTGGAAAGTC
CCCAGGCTCCCCAGCAGGCAGAAGTATGCAAAGCATGCATCTCAATTAGTCAGCAACCATAGTCCCGCCC
CTAACTCCGCCCATCCCGCCCCTAACTCCGCCCAGTTCCGCCCATTCTCCGCCCCATGGCTGACTAATTT
TTTTTATTTATGCAGAGGCCGAGGCCGCCTCTGCCTCTGAGCTATTCCAGAAGTAGTGAGGAGGCTTTTT
TGGAGGCCTAGGCTTTTGCAAAAAGCTCCCGGGAGCTTGTATATCCATTTTCGGATCTGATCAGCACGTG
TTGACAATTAATCATCGGCATAGTATATCGGCATAGTATAATACGACAAGGTGAGGAACTAAACCATGGC
CAAGTTGACCAGTGCCGTTCCGGTGCTCACCGCGCGCGACGTCGCCGGAGCGGTCGAGTTCTGGACCGAC
CGGCTCGGGTTCTCCCGGGACTTCGTGGAGGACGACTTCGCCGGTGTGGTCCGGGACGACGTGACCCTGT
TCATCAGCGCGGTCCAGGACCAGGTGGTGCCGGACAACACCCTGGCCTGGGTGTGGGTGCGCGGCCTGGA
CGAGCTGTACGCCGAGTGGTCGGAGGTCGTGTCCACGAACTTCCGGGACGCCTCCGGGCCGGCCATGACC
GAGATCGGCGAGCAGCCGTGGGGGCGGGAGTTCGCCCTGCGCGACCCGGCCGGCAACTGCGTGCACTTCG
TGGCCGAGGAGCAGGACTGACACGTGCTACGAGATTTCGATTCCACCGCCGCCTTCTATGAAAGGTTGGG
CTTCGGAATCGTTTTCCGGGACGCCGGCTGGATGATCCTCCAGCGCGGGGATCTCATGCTGGAGTTCTTC
GCCCACCCCAACTTGTTTATTGCAGCTTATAATGGTTACAAATAAAGCAATAGCATCACAAATTTCACAA
ATAAAGCATTTTTTTCACTGCATTCTAGTTGTGGTTTGTCCAAACTCATCAATGTATCTTATCATGTCTG
TATACCGTCGACCTCTAGCTAGAGCTTGGCGTAATCATGGTCATAGCTGTTTCCTGTGTGAAATTGTTAT
CCGCTCACAATTCCACACAACATACGAGCCGGAAGCATAAAGTGTAAAGCCTGGGGTGCCTAATGAGTGA
GCTAACTCACATTAATTGCGTTGCGCTCACTGCCCGCTTTCCAGTCGGGAAACCTGTCGTGCCAGCTGCA
TTAATGAATCGGCCAACGCGCGGGGAGAGGCGGTTTGCGTATTGGGCGCTCTTCCGCTTCCTCGCTCACT
GACTCGCTGCGCTCGGTCGTTCGGCTGCGGCGAGCGGTATCAGCTCACTCAAAGGCGGTAATACGGTTAT
CCACAGAATCAGGGGATAACGCAGGAAAGAACATGTGAGCAAAAGGCCAGCAAAAGGCCAGGAACCGTAA
AAAGGCCGCGTTGCTGGCGTTTTTCCATAGGCTCCGCCCCCCTGACGAGCATCACAAAAATCGACGCTCA
AGTCAGAGGTGGCGAAACCCGACAGGACTATAAAGATACCAGGCGTTTCCCCCTGGAAGCTCCCTCGTGC
GCTCTCCTGTTCCGACCCTGCCGCTTACCGGATACCTGTCCGCCTTTCTCCCTTCGGGAAGCGTGGCGCT
TTCTCATAGCTCACGCTGTAGGTATCTCAGTTCGGTGTAGGTCGTTCGCTCCAAGCTGGGCTGTGTGCAC
GAACCCCCCGTTCAGCCCGACCGCTGCGCCTTATCCGGTAACTATCGTCTTGAGTCCAACCCGGTAAGAC
ACGACTTATCGCCACTGGCAGCAGCCACTGGTAACAGGATTAGCAGAGCGAGGTATGTAGGCGGTGCTAC
AGAGTTCTTGAAGTGGTGGCCTAACTACGGCTACACTAGAAGAACAGTATTTGGTATCTGCGCTCTGCTG
AAGCCAGTTACCTTCGGAAAAAGAGTTGGTAGCTCTTGATCCGGCAAACAAACCACCGCTGGTAGCGGTG
GTTTTTTTGTTTGCAAGCAGCAGATTACGCGCAGAAAAAAAGGATCTCAAGAAGATCCTTTGATCTTTTC
TACGGGGTCTGACGCTCAGTGGAACGAAAACTCACGTTAAGGGATTTTGGTCATGAGATTATCAAAAAGG
ATCTTCACCTAGATCCTTTTAAATTAAAAATGAAGTTTTAAATCAATCTAAAGTATATATGAGTAAACTT
GGTCTGACAGTTACCAATGCTTAATCAGTGAGGCACCTATCTCAGCGATCTGTCTATTTCGTTCATCCAT
AGTTGCCTGACTCCCCGTCGTGTAGATAACTACGATACGGGAGGGCTTACCATCTGGCCCCAGTGCTGCA
ATGATACCGCGAGACCCACGCTCACCGGCTCCAGATTTATCAGCAATAAACCAGCCAGCCGGAAGGGCCG
AGCGCAGAAGTGGTCCTGCAACTTTATCCGCCTCCATCCAGTCTATTAATTGTTGCCGGGAAGCTAGAGT
AAGTAGTTCGCCAGTTAATAGTTTGCGCAACGTTGTTGCCATTGCTACAGGCATCGTGGTGTCACGCTCG
TCGTTTGGTATGGCTTCATTCAGCTCCGGTTCCCAACGATCAAGGCGAGTTACATGATCCCCCATGTTGT
GCAAAAAAGCGGTTAGCTCCTTCGGTCCTCCGATCGTTGTCAGAAGTAAGTTGGCCGCAGTGTTATCACT
CATGGTTATGGCAGCACTGCATAATTCTCTTACTGTCATGCCATCCGTAAGATGCTTTTCTGTGACTGGT
GAGTACTCAACCAAGTCATTCTGAGAATAGTGTATGCGGCGACCGAGTTGCTCTTGCCCGGCGTCAATAC
GGGATAATACCGCGCCACATAGCAGAACTTTAAAAGTGCTCATCATTGGAAAACGTTCTTCGGGGCGAAA
ACTCTCAAGGATCTTACCGCTGTTGAGATCCAGTTCGATGTAACCCACTCGTGCACCCAACTGATCTTCA
GCATCTTTTACTTTCACCAGCGTTTCTGGGTGAGCAAAAACAGGAAGGCAAAATGCCGCAAAAAAGGGAA
TAAGGGCGACACGGAAATGTTGAATACTCATACTCTTCCTTTTTCAATATTATTGAAGCATTTATCAGGG
TTATTGTCTCATGAGCGGATACATATTTGAATGTATTTAGAAAAATAAACAAATAGGGGTTCCGCGCACA
TTTCCCCGAAAAGTGCCACCTGAC
